Addgene plasmid #204608: ACBE-Q
Purpose: Mammalian expression of high-accuracy adenine-to-cytosine base editor ACBE-Q
Depositing lab: Dali Li. Publication: Adenine transversion editors enable precise, efficient A*T-to-C*G base editing in mammalian cells and embryos. Chen L, Hong M, Luan C, Gao H, Ru G, Guo X, Zhang D, Zhang S, Li C, Wu J, Randolph PB, Sousa AA, Qu C, Zhu Y, Guan Y, Wang L, Liu M, Feng B, Song G, Liu DR, Li D. Nat Biotechnol. 2023 Jun 15. doi: 10.1038/s41587-023-01821-9. PubMed 37322276.
Backbone
  Vector backbone: pCMV
  Vector type: Mammalian Expression, CRISPR
Growth in bacteria
  Bacterial resistance: Ampicillin, 100 μg/mL
  Growth temperature: 37°C
  Growth strain: DH5alpha
  Copy number: High Copy
Gene/Insert
  Gene/Insert name: bpNLS-N terminal of nSpCas9-linker-mAAG (R165E/Y179F)-TadA-8e (N108Q)-linker-C terminal of nSpCas9-bpNLS-P2A-GFP
  Insert size (bp): 6726
  Mutation: TadA-8e (N108Q); mAAG (R165E/Y179F); S. pyogenes Cas9 (D10A)
  Tag / fusion protein: 6*His (C terminal on backbone)
  Cloning method: Gibson Cloning
  Sequencing primers: 5′ CMV-Forward; 3′ BGH-Reverse
Terms and licenses: Academic/Nonprofit Terms; Industry Terms: Not Available to Industry
How to cite: ACBE-Q was a gift from Dali Li (Addgene plasmid # 204608 ; http://n2t.net/addgene:204608 ; RRID:Addgene_204608)
