[The description below was written by a language model from this plasmid's Addgene catalogue record and pLannotate feature annotations shown in this document.]
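Description:
ACBE-Q is a mammalian expression plasmid on a pCMV backbone that encodes a high-accuracy adenine-to-cytosine base editor for CRISPR-guided A•T-to-C•G transversion editing. It is maintained in E. coli through a high-copy ColE1/pUC-type origin and selected with ampicillin via the β-lactamase gene. The backbone also carries residual lac promoter/operator and lacI fragments with no stated role. No mammalian selection marker is recorded or annotated.

The roughly 6.7 kb insert is transcribed from the CMV enhancer and immediate-early promoter and terminated by the bovine growth hormone polyadenylation signal. A T7 promoter sits just upstream of the coding region. The editor uses an inlaid architecture rather than a terminal fusion. An S. pyogenes Cas9 D10A nickase, flanked by bipartite nuclear localisation signals, is interrupted near its C-terminal end. Two enzymes joined by linkers are inserted at that point: an alkyladenine (N-methylpurine) DNA glycosylase, mAAG, carrying R165E/Y179F, followed by the evolved adenosine deaminase TadA-8e carrying N108Q. The feature table reflects this layout, with a short final Cas9 segment following the MPG and tadA matches. The automated annotation matches the glycosylase to the human MPG protein and labels the N-terminal Cas9 portion "dCas9" because of D10A, whereas the catalogue entry describes a nickase.

In general terms, TadA converts the target adenine to inosine, and the glycosylase excises that base to leave an abasic site whose repair can yield cytosine. A P2A peptide then separates the editor from EGFP, so transfected cells can be identified by fluorescence. The catalogue lists a C-terminal 6×His tag on the backbone, which is not annotated in the feature table. No guide RNA cassette is present, so a guide would have to be supplied from a separate construct.
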