Features (pLannotate 1.2.2; 20 found; start..end, strand, type, name):
    132..335     +  promoter       CMV promoter: human cytomegalovirus (CMV) immediate early promoter
    377..395     +  promoter       T7 promoter: promoter for bacteriophage T7 RNA polymerase
    466..2067    +  CDS            dCas9(N): N-terminal portion of catalytically inactive Streptococcus pyogenes dCas9 carrying the D10A mutation (Zetsche et al., 2015)
   2068..4206    +  CDS            Cas9(C) (fragment): C-terminal portion of Streptococcus pyogenes Cas9 (Zetsche et al., 2015)
   4462..5253    +  CDS            MPG (fragment): 3MG_HUMAN - Also known as AAG, ANPG, MID1. Experimental evidence at protein level: Swiss-Prot protein existence level 1. Hydrolysis of the deoxyribose N-glycosidic bond to excise 3- methyladenine, and 7-methylguanine from the damaged DNA polymer formed by alkylation lesions. From Homo sapiens (Human).
   5299..5790    +  CDS            tadA: TADA_ECOLI - Also known as yfhC. Experimental evidence at protein level: Swiss-Prot protein existence level 1. Catalyzes the deamination of adenosine to inosine at the wobble position 34 of tRNA(Arg2). Essential for cell viability. From Escherichia coli (strain K12).
   5893..6248    +  CDS            Cas9(C) (fragment): C-terminal portion of Streptococcus pyogenes Cas9 (Zetsche et al., 2015)
   6382..7098    +  CDS            EGFP: EGFP is a basic (constitutively fluorescent) green fluorescent protein published in 1996, derived from Aequorea victoria. It is reported to be a rapidly-maturing weak dimer with moderate acid sensitivity.
   7186..7410    +  polyA_signal   bGH poly(A) signal: bovine growth hormone polyadenylation signal
   7414..7435    +  promoter       SV40 promoter (fragment): SV40 enhancer and early promoter
   7440..7456    +  misc_feature   MCS (fragment): pBluescript multiple cloning site
   7505..7521    -  protein_bind   lac operator: The lac repressor binds to the lac operator to inhibit transcription in E. coli. This inhibition can be relieved by adding lactose or isopropyl-β-D-thiogalactopyranoside (IPTG). lac repressor encoded by lacI
   7529..7559    -  promoter       lac promoter: promoter for the E. coli lac operon
   7574..7595    -  protein_bind   CAP binding site: CAP binding activates transcription in the presence of cAMP. E. coli catabolite activator protein
   7608..7700    -  CDS            lacI (fragment): lac repressor; lacI; The lac repressor binds to the lac operator to inhibit transcription in E. coli. This inhibition can be relieved by adding lactose or isopropyl-β-D-thiogalactopyranoside (IPTG).
   7883..8471    -  rep_origin     ori: high-copy-number ColE1/pMB1/pBR322/pUC origin of replication
   8642..9502    -  CDS            AmpR: β-lactamase; bla; confers resistance to ampicillin, carbenicillin, and related antibiotics
   9503..9607    -  promoter       AmpR promoter: bla
   9678..9722    -  misc_feature   bom (fragment): basis of mobility region from pBR322
   9953..131     +  enhancer       CMV enhancer (across the origin): human cytomegalovirus immediate early enhancer
>Addgene plasmid #204608 | ACBE-Q | addgene full sequence | sequence record 404717 | Addgene NGS Result
ATATGCCAAGTACGCCCCCTATTGACGTCAATGACGGTAAATGGCCCGCCTGGCATTATGCCCAGTACAT
GACCTTATGGGACTTTCCTACTTGGCAGTACATCTACGTATTAGTCATCGCTATTACCATGGTGATGCGG
TTTTGGCAGTACATCAATGGGCGTGGATAGCGGTTTGACTCACGGGGATTTCCAAGTCTCCACCCCATTG
ACGTCAATGGGAGTTTGTTTTGGCACCAAAATCAACGGGACTTTCCAAAATGTCGTAACAACTCCGCCCC
ATTGACGCAAATGGGCGGTAGGCGTGTACGGTGGGAGGTCTATATAAGCAGAGCTGGTTTAGTGAACCGT
CAGATCCGCTAGAGATCCGCGGCCGCTAATACGACTCACTATAGGGAGAGCCGCCACCATGAAACGGACA
GCCGACGGAAGCGAGTTCGAGTCACCAAAGAAGAAGCGGAAAGTCGACAAGAAGTACAGCATCGGCCTGG
CCATCGGCACCAACTCTGTGGGCTGGGCCGTGATCACCGACGAGTACAAGGTGCCCAGCAAGAAATTCAA
GGTGCTGGGCAACACCGACCGGCACAGCATCAAGAAGAACCTGATCGGAGCCCTGCTGTTCGACAGCGGC
GAAACAGCCGAGGCCACCCGGCTGAAGAGAACCGCCAGAAGAAGATACACCAGACGGAAGAACCGGATCT
GCTATCTGCAAGAGATCTTCAGCAACGAGATGGCCAAGGTGGACGACAGCTTCTTCCACAGACTGGAAGA
GTCCTTCCTGGTGGAAGAGGATAAGAAGCACGAGCGGCACCCCATCTTCGGCAACATCGTGGACGAGGTG
GCCTACCACGAGAAGTACCCCACCATCTACCACCTGAGAAAGAAACTGGTGGACAGCACCGACAAGGCCG
ACCTGCGGCTGATCTATCTGGCCCTGGCCCACATGATCAAGTTCCGGGGCCACTTCCTGATCGAGGGCGA
CCTGAACCCCGACAACAGCGACGTGGACAAGCTGTTCATCCAGCTGGTGCAGACCTACAACCAGCTGTTC
GAGGAAAACCCCATCAACGCCAGCGGCGTGGACGCCAAGGCCATCCTGTCTGCCAGACTGAGCAAGAGCA
GACGGCTGGAAAATCTGATCGCCCAGCTGCCCGGCGAGAAGAAGAATGGCCTGTTCGGAAACCTGATTGC
CCTGAGCCTGGGCCTGACCCCCAACTTCAAGAGCAACTTCGACCTGGCCGAGGATGCCAAACTGCAGCTG
AGCAAGGACACCTACGACGACGACCTGGACAACCTGCTGGCCCAGATCGGCGACCAGTACGCCGACCTGT
TTCTGGCCGCCAAGAACCTGTCCGACGCCATCCTGCTGAGCGACATCCTGAGAGTGAACACCGAGATCAC
CAAGGCCCCCCTGAGCGCCTCTATGATCAAGAGATACGACGAGCACCACCAGGACCTGACCCTGCTGAAA
GCTCTCGTGCGGCAGCAGCTGCCTGAGAAGTACAAAGAGATTTTCTTCGACCAGAGCAAGAACGGCTACG
CCGGCTACATTGACGGCGGAGCCAGCCAGGAAGAGTTCTACAAGTTCATCAAGCCCATCCTGGAAAAGAT
GGACGGCACCGAGGAACTGCTCGTGAAGCTGAACAGAGAGGACCTGCTGCGGAAGCAGCGGACCTTCGAC
AACGGCAGCATCCCCCACCAGATCCACCTGGGAGAGCTGCACGCCATTCTGCGGCGGCAGGAAGATTTTT
ACCCATTCCTGAAGGACAACCGGGAAAAGATCGAGAAGATCCTGACCTTCCGCATCCCCTACTACGTGGG
CCCTCTGGCCAGGGGAAACAGCAGATTCGCCTGGATGACCAGAAAGAGCGAGGAAACCATCACCCCCTGG
AACTTCGAGGAAGTGGTGGACAAGGGCGCTTCCGCCCAGAGCTTCATCGAGCGGATGACCAACTTCGATA
AGAACCTGCCCAACGAGAAGGTGCTGCCCAAGCACAGCCTGCTGTACGAGTACTTCACCGTGTATAACGA
GCTGACCAAAGTGAAATACGTGACCGAGGGAATGAGAAAGCCCGCCTTCCTGAGCGGCGAGCAGAAAAAG
GCCATCGTGGACCTGCTGTTCAAGACCAACCGGAAAGTGACCGTGAAGCAGCTGAAAGAGGACTACTTCA
AGAAAATCGAGTGCTTCGACTCCGTGGAAATCTCCGGCGTGGAAGATCGGTTCAACGCCTCCCTGGGCAC
ATACCACGATCTGCTGAAAATTATCAAGGACAAGGACTTCCTGGACAATGAGGAAAACGAGGACATTCTG
GAAGATATCGTGCTGACCCTGACACTGTTTGAGGACAGAGAGATGATCGAGGAACGGCTGAAAACCTATG
CCCACCTGTTCGACGACAAAGTGATGAAGCAGCTGAAGCGGCGGAGATACACCGGCTGGGGCAGGCTGAG
CCGGAAGCTGATCAACGGCATCCGGGACAAGCAGTCCGGCAAGACAATCCTGGATTTCCTGAAGTCCGAC
GGCTTCGCCAACAGAAACTTCATGCAGCTGATCCACGACGACAGCCTGACCTTTAAAGAGGACATCCAGA
AAGCCCAGGTGTCCGGCCAGGGCGATAGCCTGCACGAGCACATTGCCAATCTGGCCGGCAGCCCCGCCAT
TAAGAAGGGCATCCTGCAGACAGTGAAGGTGGTGGACGAGCTCGTGAAAGTGATGGGCCGGCACAAGCCC
GAGAACATCGTGATCGAAATGGCCAGAGAGAACCAGACCACCCAGAAGGGACAGAAGAACAGCCGCGAGA
GAATGAAGCGGATCGAAGAGGGCATCAAAGAGCTGGGCAGCCAGATCCTGAAAGAACACCCCGTGGAAAA
CACCCAGCTGCAGAACGAGAAGCTGTACCTGTACTACCTGCAGAATGGGCGGGATATGTACGTGGACCAG
GAACTGGACATCAACCGGCTGTCCGACTACGATGTGGACCATATCGTGCCTCAGAGCTTTCTGAAGGACG
ACTCCATCGACAACAAGGTGCTGACCAGAAGCGACAAGAACCGGGGCAAGAGCGACAACGTGCCCTCCGA
AGAGGTCGTGAAGAAGATGAAGAACTACTGGCGGCAGCTGCTGAACGCCAAGCTGATTACCCAGAGAAAG
TTCGACAATCTGACCAAGGCCGAGAGAGGCGGCCTGAGCGAACTGGATAAGGCCGGCTTCATCAAGAGAC
AGCTGGTGGAAACCCGGCAGATCACAAAGCACGTGGCACAGATCCTGGACTCCCGGATGAACACTAAGTA
CGACGAGAATGACAAGCTGATCCGGGAAGTGAAAGTGATCACCCTGAAGTCCAAGCTGGTGTCCGATTTC
CGGAAGGATTTCCAGTTTTACAAAGTGCGCGAGATCAACAACTACCACCACGCCCACGACGCCTACCTGA
ACGCCGTCGTGGGAACCGCCCTGATCAAAAAGTACCCTAAGCTGGAAAGCGAGTTCGTGTACGGCGACTA
CAAGGTGTACGACGTGCGGAAGATGATCGCCAAGAGCGAGCAGGAAATCGGCAAGGCTACCGCCAAGTAC
TTCTTCTACAGCAACATCATGAACTTTTTCAAGACCGAGATTACCCTGGCCAACGGCGAGATCCGGAAGC
GGCCTCTGATCGAGACAAACGGCGAAACCGGGGAGATCGTGTGGGATAAGGGCCGGGATTTTGCCACCGT
GCGGAAAGTGCTGAGCATGCCCCAAGTGAATATCGTGAAAAAGACCGAGGTGCAGACAGGCGGCTTCAGC
AAAGAGTCTATCCTGCCCAAGAGGAACAGCGATAAGCTGATCGCCAGAAAGAAGGACTGGGACCCTAAGA
AGTACGGCGGCTTCGACAGCCCCACCGTGGCCTATTCTGTGCTGGTGGTGGCCAAAGTGGAAAAGGGCAA
GTCCAAGAAACTGAAGAGTGTGAAAGAGCTGCTGGGGATCACCATCATGGAAAGAAGCAGCTTCGAGAAG
AATCCCATCGACTTTCTGGAAGCCAAGGGCTACAAAGAAGTGAAAAAGGACCTGATCATCAAGCTGCCTA
AGTACTCCCTGTTCGAGCTGGAAAACGGCCGGAAGAGAATGCTGGCCTCTGCCGGCGAACTGCAGAAGGG
AAACGAACTGGCCCTGCCCTCCAAATATGTGAACTTCCTGTACCTGGCCAGCCACTATGAGAAGCTGAAG
GGCTCCAGCGGAGGATCTAGCGGAGGATCAAGCGGAAGCGAGACTCCTGGAACCAGCGAAAGCGCAACCC
CAGAAAGCAGCGGAGGAAGTAGCGGAGGAAGCCCGGCGCGGGGCGGCTCAGCCCGTCCAGGGAGAGGCGC
ACTGAAGCCCGTGAGCGTGACCCTGCTGCCCGACACCGAGCAGCCCCCCTTCTTAGGCAGAGCGCGTAGA
CCTGGCAATGCTAGAGCGGGGAGCCTGGTGACAGGATACCACGAGGTGGGCCAGATGCCCGCCCCCCTGA
GCAGAAAGATCGGCCAGAAGAAGCAGAGACTGGCCGATAGCGAGCAGCAGCAGACCCCCAAGGAGAGACT
GCTGAGCACCCCCGGCCTGAGAAGAAGCATCTACTTCAGCAGCCCCGAGGACCACAGCGGCAGACTGGGC
CCAGAGTTTTTCGACCAGCCCGCCGTGACCCTGGCCAGAGCCTTCCTGGGCCAGGTGCTGGTGAGAAGAC
TGGCCGACGGCACCGAGCTGAGAGGCAGAATCGTGGAGACCGAGGCCTACTTGGGACCCGAGGACGAGGC
CGCCCACAGCAGAGGAGGCAGACAGACCCCCGAGAACAGAGGCATGTTCATGAAGCCCGGCACCCTGTAC
GTGTTCCTGATCTACGGCATGTACTTCTGCTTGAACGTGAGCTCTCAGGGCGCCGGCGCCTGCGTACTCC
TCAGAGCCCTGGAGCCCCTGGAGGGCCTGGAGACCATGAGACAGCTGAGAAACAGCCTGAGAAAGAGCAC
CGTGGGCAGAAGCCTGAAGGACAGAGAGCTGTGCAGCGGCCCCAGCAAGCTGTGCCAGGCCCTGGCCATC
GACAAGAGCTTCGACCAGAGAGACTTGGCGCAAGATGACGCCGTGTGGCTGGAACACGGGCCCTTGGAGA
GCAGCAGCCCAGCCGTAGTGGTGGCGGCCGCCAGAATCGGCATCGGCCACGCCGGCGAGTGGACCCAGAA
GCCCCTGAGATTCTACGTGCAGGGCAGCCCCTGGGTGAGCGTGGTGGACAGAGTGGCCGAGCAGATGGAC
CAGCCCCAGCAGACCGCCTGCAGCGAGGGCCTGCTGATCGTGCAGAAGTCTGAGGTGGAGTTTTCCCACG
AGTACTGGATGAGACATGCCCTGACCCTGGCCAAGAGGGCACGGGATGAGAGGGAGGTGCCTGTGGGAGC
CGTGCTGGTGCTGAACAATAGAGTGATCGGCGAGGGCTGGAACAGAGCCATCGGCCTGCACGACCCAACA
GCCCATGCCGAAATTATGGCCCTGAGACAGGGCGGCCTGGTCATGCAGAACTACAGACTGATTGACGCCA
CCCTGTACGTGACATTCGAGCCTTGCGTGATGTGCGCCGGCGCCATGATCCACTCTAGGATCGGCCGCGT
GGTGTTTGGCGTGAGGCAGTCAAAAAGAGGCGCCGCAGGCTCCCTGATGAACGTGCTGAACTACCCCGGC
ATGAATCACCGCGTCGAAATTACCGAGGGAATCCTGGCAGATGAATGTGCCGCCCTGCTGTGCGATTTCT
ATCGGATGCCTAGACAGGTGTTCAATGCTCAGAAGAAGGCCCAGAGCTCCATCAACTCCGGAGGATCTAG
CGGAGGCTCCTCTGGCTCTGAGACACCTGGCACAAGCGAGAGCGCAACACCTGAAAGCAGCGGGGGCAGC
AGCGGGGGGTCACCCGAGGATAATGAGCAGAAACAGCTGTTTGTGGAACAGCACAAGCACTACCTGGACG
AGATCATCGAGCAGATCAGCGAGTTCTCCAAGAGAGTGATCCTGGCCGACGCTAATCTGGACAAAGTGCT
GTCCGCCTACAACAAGCACCGGGATAAGCCCATCAGAGAGCAGGCCGAGAATATCATCCACCTGTTTACC
CTGACCAATCTGGGAGCCCCTGCCGCCTTCAAGTACTTTGACACCACCATCGACCGGAAGAGGTACACCA
GCACCAAAGAGGTGCTGGACGCCACCCTGATCCACCAGAGCATCACCGGCCTGTACGAGACACGGATCGA
CCTGTCTCAGCTGGGAGGTGACTCTGGCGGCTCAAAAAGAACCGCCGACGGCAGCGAATTCGAGCCCAAG
AAGAAGAGGAAAGTCGGAAGCGGAGCTACTAACTTCAGCCTGCTGAAGCAGGCTGGAGACGTGGAGGAGA
ACCCTGGACCTATGGTGAGCAAGGGCGAGGAGCTGTTCACCGGGGTGGTGCCCATCCTGGTCGAGCTGGA
CGGCGACGTAAACGGCCACAAGTTCAGCGTGTCCGGCGAGGGCGAGGGCGATGCCACCTACGGCAAGCTG
ACCCTGAAGTTCATCTGCACCACCGGCAAGCTGCCCGTGCCCTGGCCCACCCTCGTGACCACCCTGACCT
ATGGAGTGCAGTGCTTCAGCCGCTACCCCGACCACATGAAGCAGCACGACTTCTTCAAGTCCGCCATGCC
CGAAGGCTACGTCCAGGAGCGCACCATCTTCTTCAAGGACGACGGCAACTACAAGACCCGCGCCGAGGTG
AAGTTCGAGGGCGACACCCTGGTGAACCGCATCGAGCTGAAGGGCATCGACTTCAAGGAGGACGGCAACA
TCCTGGGGCACAAGCTGGAGTACAACTACAACAGCCACAACGTCTATATCATGGCCGACAAGCAGAAGAA
CGGCATCAAGGTGAACTTCAAGATCCGCCACAACATCGAGGACGGCAGCGTGCAGCTCGCCGACCACTAC
CAGCAGAACACCCCCATCGGCGACGGCCCCGTGCTGCTGCCCGACAACCACTACCTGAGCACCCAGTCCG
CCCTGAGCAAAGACCCCAACGAGAAGCGCGATCACATGGTCCTGCTGGAGTTCGTGACCGCCGCCGGGAT
CACTCTCGGCATGGACGAGCTGTACAAGTCTGGTGGTTCTCCCAAGAAGAAGAGGAAAGTCTAACCGGTC
ATCATCACCATCACCATTGAGTTTAAACCCGCTGATCAGCCTCGACTGTGCCTTCTAGTTGCCAGCCATC
TGTTGTTTGCCCCTCCCCCGTGCCTTCCTTGACCCTGGAAGGTGCCACTCCCACTGTCCTTTCCTAATAA
AATGAGGAAATTGCATCGCATTGTCTGAGTAGGTGTCATTCTATTCTGGGGGGTGGGGTGGGGCAGGACA
GCAAGGGGGAGGATTGGGAAGACAATAGCAGGCATGCTGGGGATGCGGTGGGCTCTATGGCTTCTGAGGC
GGAAAGAACCAGCTGGGGCTCGATACCGTCGACCTCTAGCTAGAGCTTGGCGTAATCATGGTCATAGCTG
TTTCCTGTGTGAAATTGTTATCCGCTCACAATTCCACACAACATACGAGCCGGAAGCATAAAGTGTAAAG
CCTAGGGTGCCTAATGAGTGAGCTAACTCACATTAATTGCGTTGCGCTCACTGCCCGCTTTCCAGTCGGG
AAACCTGTCGTGCCAGCTGCATTAATGAATCGGCCAACGCGCGGGGAGAGGCGGTTTGCGTATTGGGCGC
TCTTCCGCTTCCTCGCTCACTGACTCGCTGCGCTCGGTCGTTCGGCTGCGGCGAGCGGTATCAGCTCACT
CAAAGGCGGTAATACGGTTATCCACAGAATCAGGGGATAACGCAGGAAAGAACATGTGAGCAAAAGGCCA
GCAAAAGGCCAGGAACCGTAAAAAGGCCGCGTTGCTGGCGTTTTTCCATAGGCTCCGCCCCCCTGACGAG
CATCACAAAAATCGACGCTCAAGTCAGAGGTGGCGAAACCCGACAGGACTATAAAGATACCAGGCGTTTC
CCCCTGGAAGCTCCCTCGTGCGCTCTCCTGTTCCGACCCTGCCGCTTACCGGATACCTGTCCGCCTTTCT
CCCTTCGGGAAGCGTGGCGCTTTCTCATAGCTCACGCTGTAGGTATCTCAGTTCGGTGTAGGTCGTTCGC
TCCAAGCTGGGCTGTGTGCACGAACCCCCCGTTCAGCCCGACCGCTGCGCCTTATCCGGTAACTATCGTC
TTGAGTCCAACCCGGTAAGACACGACTTATCGCCACTGGCAGCAGCCACTGGTAACAGGATTAGCAGAGC
GAGGTATGTAGGCGGTGCTACAGAGTTCTTGAAGTGGTGGCCTAACTACGGCTACACTAGAAGAACAGTA
TTTGGTATCTGCGCTCTGCTGAAGCCAGTTACCTTCGGAAAAAGAGTTGGTAGCTCTTGATCCGGCAAAC
AAACCACCGCTGGTAGCGGTGGTTTTTTTGTTTGCAAGCAGCAGATTACGCGCAGAAAAAAAGGATCTCA
AGAAGATCCTTTGATCTTTTCTACGGGGTCTGACACTCAGTGGAACGAAAACTCACGTTAAGGGATTTTG
GTCATGAGATTATCAAAAAGGATCTTCACCTAGATCCTTTTAAATTAAAAATGAAGTTTTAAATCAATCT
AAAGTATATATGAGTAAACTTGGTCTGACAGTTACCAATGCTTAATCAGTGAGGCACCTATCTCAGCGAT
CTGTCTATTTCGTTCATCCATAGTTGCCTGACTCCCCGTCGTGTAGATAACTACGATACGGGAGGGCTTA
CCATCTGGCCCCAGTGCTGCAATGATACCGCGAGACCCACGCTCACCGGCTCCAGATTTATCAGCAATAA
ACCAGCCAGCCGGAAGGGCCGAGCGCAGAAGTGGTCCTGCAACTTTATCCGCCTCCATCCAGTCTATTAA
TTGTTGCCGGGAAGCTAGAGTAAGTAGTTCGCCAGTTAATAGTTTGCGCAACGTTGTTGCCATTGCTACA
GGCATCGTGGTGTCACGCTCGTCGTTTGGTATGGCTTCATTCAGCTCCGGTTCCCAACGATCAAGGCGAG
TTACATGATCCCCCATGTTGTGCAAAAAAGCGGTTAGCTCCTTCGGTCCTCCGATCGTTGTCAGAAGTAA
GTTGGCCGCAGTGTTATCACTCATGGTTATGGCAGCACTGCATAATTCTCTTACTGTCATGCCATCCGTA
AGATGCTTTTCTGTGACTGGTGAGTACTCAACCAAGTCATTCTGAGAATAGTGTATGCGGCGACCGAGTT
GCTCTTGCCCGGCGTCAATACGGGATAATACCGCGCCACATAGCAGAACTTTAAAAGTGCTCATCATTGG
AAAACGTTCTTCGGGGCGAAAACTCTCAAGGATCTTACCGCTGTTGAGATCCAGTTCGATGTAACCCACT
CGTGCACCCAACTGATCTTCAGCATCTTTTACTTTCACCAGCGTTTCTGGGTGAGCAAAAACAGGAAGGC
AAAATGCCGCAAAAAAGGGAATAAGGGCGACACGGAAATGTTGAATACTCATACTCTTCCTTTTTCAATA
TTATTGAAGCATTTATCAGGGTTATTGTCTCATGAGCGGATACATATTTGAATGTATTTAGAAAAATAAA
CAAATAGGGGTTCCGCGCACATTTCCCCGAAAAGTGCCACCTGACGTCGACGGATCGGGAGATCGATCTC
CCGATCCCCTAGGGTCGACTCTCAGTACAATCTGCTCTGATGCCGCATAGTTAAGCCAGTATCTGCTCCC
TGCTTGTGTGTTGGAGGTCGCTGAGTAGTGCGCGAGCAAAATTTAAGCTACAACAAGGCAAGGCTTGACC
GACAATTGCATGAAGAATCTGCTTAGGGTTAGGCGTTTTGCGCTGCTTCGCGATGTACGGGCCAGATATA
CGCGTTGACATTGATTATTGACTAGTTATTAATAGTAATCAATTACGGGGTCATTAGTTCATAGCCCATA
TATTGAGTTCCGCGTTACATAACTTACGGTAAATGGCCCGCCTGGCTGACCGCCCAACGACCCCCGCCCA
TTGACGTCAATAATGACGTATGTTCCCATAGTAACGCCAATAGGGACTTTCCATTGACGTCAATGGGTGG
AGTATTTACGGTAAACTGCCCACTTGGCAGTACATCAAGTGTATC
